>Addgene plasmid #127261 | Met186ILeu ELL2 | addgene full sequence | sequence record 249997 | Addgene NGS Result
ATAACTTCGTATAGCATACATTATACGAAGTTATGGATCAGGCCAAATCGGCCGAGCTCGAATTCGTCGA
GAGCGGGATAAGTTGGCGCGTCACCTAGACGTCAGCCTCTTACCTCTCGGACGTCCCGTCCCAGGAGCAA
AACTCTAGTGACTTTGGGCCCGCCCCCGTGAGAGTGGAGGGCGGCCGATGAGGGCGGTTCTGAAGGGAAC
AAGACCAATGAGACGAGCCCGGGGCGGGGCGCGGGGCCGGAGGGTGGGGCGGGTGGCGGCGGTGGCAGTC
CGAGGTCTGGCTCCGCGCAGTATATGACAGTACGTCAGCAGCGGGATGGCCCTAGCAGTGGCGGCGGCTG
CAGAAGCCCAAGCAGCCGCGGCCGCAGTGGAGGCTAGAGCCGGAGCGGCGGCGGCGGCGGCACCCCGGGG
AGTTTAAGATGGCGGCGGGGGGGACAGGGGGCCTGCGGGAGGAGCAGCGCTATGGGCTGTCGTGCGGACG
GCTGGGGCAGGACAACATCACCGTACTGCATGTGAAGCTCACCGAGACGGCGATCCGGGCGCTCGAGACT
TACCAGAGCCACAAGAATTTAATTCCTTTTCGACCTTCAATCCAGTTCCAAGGACTCCACGGGCTTGTCA
AAATTCCCAAAAATGATCCCCTCAATGAAGTTCATAACTTTAACTTTTATTTGTCAAATGTGGGCAAAGA
CAACCCTCAGGGCAGCTTTGACTGCATCCAGCAAACATTCTCCAGCTCTGGAGCCTCCCAGCTCAATTGC
CTGGGATTTATACAAGATAAAATTACAGTGTGTGCAACAAACGACTCGTATCAGATGACACGAGAAAGAA
TGACCCAGGCAGAGGAGGAATCCCGCAACCGAAGCACAAAAGTTATCAAACCCGGTGGACCATATGTAGG
GAAAAGAGTGCAAATTCGGAAAGCACCTCAAGCTGTTTCAGATACAGTTCCTGAGAGGAAAAGGTCAACC
CCCATCAACCCTGCAAATACAATTCGAAAGACACATAGCAGCAGCACCATCTCTCAGAGGCCATACAGGG
ACAGGGTGATTCACTTACTGGCCCTGAAGGCCTACAAGAAACCGGAGCTACTTGCTAGACTCCAGAAAGA
TGGTGTCAATCAAAAAGACAAGAACTCCCTGGGAGCAATTCTGCAACAGGTAGCCAATCTGAATTCTAAG
GACCTCTCATATACCTTAAAGGATTATGTTTTTAAAGAGCTTCAAAGAGACTGGCCTGGATACAGTGAAA
TAGACAGACGGTCATTGGAGTCAGTGCTCTCTAGAAAACTAAATCCGTCTCAGAATGCTACAGGCACCAG
CCGTTCAGAATCTCCTGTATGTTCTAGTAGAGATGCTGTATCTTCTCCTCAGAAACGGCTTTTGGATTCA
GAGTTTATTGATCCTTTAATGAATAAAAAAGCCCGAATATCTCACCTGACGAACAGAGTACCACCAACAC
TAAATGGTCATTTGAATCCCACCAGTGAAAAATCGGCTGCAGGCCTCCCACTGCCCCCTGCGGCTGCTGC
CATCCCCACCCCTCCACCGCTGCCTTCAACCTATCTGCCCATCTCACATCCTCCTCAGATTGTAAATTCT
AACTCCAACTCCCCTAGCACTCCAGAAGGCCGGGGGACTCAAGACCTACCTGTTGACAGTTTTAGTCAAA
ACGATAGTATCTATGAGGACCAGCAAGACAAATATACCTCTAGGACTTCTCTGGAAACCTTACCCCCTGG
TTCCGTTCTACTAAAGTGTCCAAAGCCTATGGAAGAAAACCATTCAATGTCTCACAAAAAGTCCAAAAAG
AAGTCTAAAAAACATAAGGAAAAGGACCAAATAAAAAAGCACGACATTGAGACTATTGAGGAAAAGGAGG
AAGATCTTAAGAGAGAAGAGGAAATTGCCAAGCTAAATAACTCCAGTCCAAATTCCAGTGGAGGAGTTAA
AGAGGATTGCACTGCCTCCATGGAACCTTCAGCAATTGAACTCCCAGATTATTTGATAAAATATATCGCT
ATCGTCTCCTATGAGCAACGCCAGAATTATAAGGATGACTTCAATGCAGAGTATGATGAGTACAGAGCTT
TGCATGCCAGGATGGAGACTGTAGCTAGAAGATTTATCAAACTAGATGCACAAAGAAAGCGCCTTTCTCC
AGGCTCAAAAGAGTATCAGAATGTTCATGAAGAAGTCTTACAAGAATATCAGAAGATAAAGCAGTCTAGT
CCCAATTACCATGAAGAAAAATACAGATGTGAATATCTTCATAACAAGCTGGCTCACATCAAAAGGCTAA
TAGGTGAATTTGACCAACAGCAAGCAGAGTCATGGTCCTAGAACTCTGCTTGGACCAGAAGATGTGAATA
AACTTAAGCTTGGAAAAAAAAAAAAAAAAAAAAAAAAAAAAAACGCGTAACCCCCCATTGCAATGGTTGC
CTTAAGGTGTTTGCTAGTTGTGTACATAGTGTGGTTAATCATTAGCTACACTGCTTCCCACTTGATTAGA
GCAATGGGAAGCATACTGTGGCCTACCAGCATCTGGAAGTGTGTGCTCGATCTGTATGTGTGCAGAGGTG
GTGTGGATGTGAGCGTGCATGAAGGAAAAAAAGCTGCTACTCCTAGTAGGCCAAACGCTCAGGTTAAACA
ACTGACGAGTGTTACTGTAGGGTGTTTTTTTGTTTTTTTGTTTTTTTTCTTCTATCAAATTGCTACTTTT
GTTGTGGAAGACAAAAGCATTTCCATTTCAACGAGTTTGTCAGCTTTATTAATGTTGGGCAAAAATTGAT
ATGTCATGAAAATGAAACAGATCTATAGTTTTGGGACAAAATTATAAAATGAAATGTGTAGGTAACCTAT
TTATATACTGCTATAAAGTATTTTTTGAAGAGAGATATGCAAAGAAGCTATTACCTACATAAGAGGTATA
TTTAAAGATTTTTTTTTTTTCATCCTGGTGCCAGGAATATAAAAAAGAGTGGATATATTTAACCATAACA
TACTGTGATTCATCAAACAGCACAAACTTTCATTTCATGGAGTTTATCTGTTGACATTGATTTAAACTGT
CACTTGTTTTATCATGTGGGAACATAAGTTATGTGGTCAAAAATATAAGGATTTTGAATTAATGTTGATT
CAAGTTGTATTGTCTTTTCAAAGTGCTGCCAGTTGAAAAGGGAAGCATTATGTTTACAAATCTGTTTTGA
AATGTTTGCCAAAATTTTGGTAGTGTCTTTAATAAAGATGTTTGTCTCCAGCATCCAGAAAAAAAAAAAA
AAAACTCTCCAGCGCTGGATCCGGCCATAAGGGCCTGATCCTTCGAGGGGGGGCCCGGTACCAGCTTTTG
TTCCCTTTAGTGAGGGTTAATTTCGAGCTTGGCGTAATCATGGTCATAGCTGTTTCCTGTGTGAAATTGT
TATCCGCTCACAATTCCACACAACATACGAGCCGGAAGCATAAAGTGTAAAGCCTGGGGTGCCTAATGAG
TGAGCTAACTCACATTAATTGCGTTGCGCTCACTGCCCGCTTTCCAGTCGGGAAACCTGTCGTGCCAGCT
GCATTAATGAATCGGCCAACGCGCGGGGAGAGGCGGTTTGCGTATTGGGCGCTCTTCCGCTTCCTCGCTC
ACTGACTCGCTGCGCTCGGTCGTTCGGCTGCGGCGAGCGGTATCAGCTCACTCAAAGGCGGTAATACGGT
TATCCACAGAATCAGGGGATAACGCAGGAAAGAACATGTGAGCAAAAGGCCAGCAAAAGGCCAGGAACCG
TAAAAAGGCCGCGTTGCTGGCGTTTTTCCATAGGCTCCGCCCCCCTGACGAGCATCACAAAAATCGACGC
TCAAGTCAGAGGTGGCGAAACCCGACAGGACTATAAAGATACCAGGCGTTTCCCCCTGGAAGCTCCCTCG
TGCGCTCTCCTGTTCCGACCCTGCCGCTTACCGGATACCTGTCCGCCTTTCTCCCTTCGGGAAGCGTGGC
GCTTTCTCATAGCTCACGCTGTAGGTATCTCAGTTCGGTGTAGGTCGTTCGCTCCAAGCTGGGCTGTGTG
CACGAACCCCCCGTTCAGCCCGACCGCTGCGCCTTATCCGGTAACTATCGTCTTGAGTCCAACCCGGTAA
GACACGACTTATCGCCACTGGCAGCAGCCACTGGTAACAGGATTAGCAGAGCGAGGTATGTAGGCGGTGC
TACAGAGTTCTTGAAGTGGTGGCCTAACTACGGCTACACTAGAAGAACAGTATTTGGTATCTGCGCTCTG
CTGAAGCCAGTTACCTTCGGAAAAAGAGTTGGTAGCTCTTGATCCGGCAAACAAACCACCGCTGGTAGCG
GTGGTTTTTTTGTTTGCAAGCAGCAGATTACGCGCAGAAAAAAAGGATCTCAAGAAGATCCTTTGATCTT
TTCTACGGGGTCTGACGCTCAGTGGAACGAAAACTCACGTTAAGGGATTTTGGTCATGAGATTATCAAAA
AGGATCTTCACCTAGATCCTTTTAAATTAAAAATGAAGTTTTAAATCAATCTAAAGTATATATGAGTAAA
CTTGGTCTGACAGTTACCAATGCTTAATCAGTGAGGCACCTATCTCAGCGATCTGTCTATTTCGTTCATC
CATAGTTGCCTGACTCCCCGTCGTGTAGATAACTACGATACGGGAGGGCTTACCATCTGGCCCCAGTGCT
GCAATGATACCGCGAGACCCACGCTCACCGGCTCCAGATTTATCAGCAATAAACCAGCCAGCCGGAAGGG
CCGAGCGCAGAAGTGGTCCTGCAACTTTATCCGCCTCCATCCAGTCTATTAATTGTTGCCGGGAAGCTAG
AGTAAGTAGTTCGCCAGTTAATAGTTTGCGCAACGTTGTTGCCATTGCTACAGGCATCGTGGTGTCACGC
TCGTCGTTTGGTATGGCTTCATTCAGCTCCGGTTCCCAACGATCAAGGCGAGTTACATGATCCCCCATGT
TGTGCAAAAAAGCGGTTAGCTCCTTCGGTCCTCCGATCGTTGTCAGAAGTAAGTTGGCCGCAGTGTTATC
ACTCATGGTTATGGCAGCACTGCATAATTCTCTTACTGTCATGCCATCCGTAAGATGCTTTTCTGTGACT
GGTGAGTACTCAACCAAGTCATTCTGAGAATAGTGTATGCGGCGACCGAGTTGCTCTTGCCCGGCGTCAA
TACGGGATAATACCGCGCCACATAGCAGAACTTTAAAAGTGCTCATCATTGGAAAACGTTCTTCGGGGCG
AAAACTCTCAAGGATCTTACCGCTGTTGAGATCCAGTTCGATGTAACCCACTCGTGCACCCAACTGATCT
TCAGCATCTTTTACTTTCACCAGCGTTTCTGGGTGAGCAAAAACAGGAAGGCAAAATGCCGCAAAAAAGG
GAATAAGGGCGACACGGAAATGTTGAATACTCATACTCTTCCTTTTTCAATATTATTGAAGCATTTATCA
GGGTTATTGTCTCATGAGCGGATACATATTTGAATGTATTTAGAAAAATAAACAAATAGGGGTTCCGCGC
ACATTTCCCCGAAAAGTGCCACCTAAATTGTAAGCGTTAATATTTTGTTAAAATTCGCGTTAAATTTTTG
TTAAATCAGCTCATTTTTTAACCAATAGGCCGAAATCGGCAAAATCCCTTATAAATCAAAAGAATAGACC
GAGATAGGGT
[37 nt withheld, positions 5681-5717]
AAAGAACGTGGACTCCAACGTCAAAGG
[49 nt withheld, positions 5745-5793]
T
[91 nt withheld, positions 5795-5885]
G
[124 nt withheld, positions 5887-6010]
CCCATTCGCCATTCAGGCTGCGCAACTGTTGGGAAGGGCGATCGGTGCGGGCCTCTTCGCTATTACGCCA
GCTGGCGAAAGGGGGATGTGCTGCAAGGCGATTAAGTTGGGTAACGCCAGGGTTTTCCCAGTCACGACGT
TGTAAAACGACGGCCAGTGAATTGTAATACGACTCACTATAGGGCGAATTGGAGCTCCACCGCGGTGGCG
GCCGC
Features (pLannotate 1.2.2; 16 found; start..end, strand, type, name):
      1..34      +  protein_bind   loxP: Cre-mediated recombination occurs in the 8-bp core sequence (GCATACAT). Cre recombinase
    395..411     +  promoter       chicken β-actin promoter (fragment): contains a 21-bp deletion relative to the standard chicken β-actin promoter
    429..2348    +  CDS            ELL2: ELL2_HUMAN - Experimental evidence at protein level: Swiss-Prot protein existence level 1. Elongation factor component of the super elongation complex (SEC), a complex required to increase the catalytic rate of RNA polymerase II transcription by suppressing transient pausing by the polymerase at multiple sites along the DNA. Component of the little elongation complex (LEC), a complex required to regulate small nuclear RNA (snRNA) gene transcription by RNA polymerase II and III (PubMed:22195968). Plays a role in immunoglobulin secretion in plasma cells: directs efficient alternative mRNA proces
   3333..3352    +  misc_feature   MCS (fragment): pBluescript multiple cloning site
   3364..3382    -  promoter       T3 promoter: promoter for bacteriophage T3 RNA polymerase
   3427..3443    -  protein_bind   lac operator: The lac repressor binds to the lac operator to inhibit transcription in E. coli. This inhibition can be relieved by adding lactose or isopropyl-β-D-thiogalactopyranoside (IPTG). lac repressor encoded by lacI
   3451..3481    -  promoter       lac promoter: promoter for the E. coli lac operon
   3496..3517    -  protein_bind   CAP binding site: CAP binding activates transcription in the presence of cAMP. E. coli catabolite activator protein
   3530..3622    -  CDS            lacI (fragment): lac repressor; lacI; The lac repressor binds to the lac operator to inhibit transcription in E. coli. This inhibition can be relieved by adding lactose or isopropyl-β-D-thiogalactopyranoside (IPTG).
   3805..4393    -  rep_origin     ori: high-copy-number ColE1/pMB1/pBR322/pUC origin of replication
   4564..5424    -  CDS            AmpR: β-lactamase; bla; confers resistance to ampicillin, carbenicillin, and related antibiotics
   5425..5529    -  promoter       AmpR promoter: bla
   5582..6010    -  rep_origin     f1 ori (sequence partly withheld): f1 bacteriophage origin of replication; arrow indicates direction of (+) strand synthesis
   6015..6172    -  CDS            lacZα (fragment): LacZα fragment of β-galactosidase; lacZ fragment
   6175..6193    +  promoter       T7 promoter: promoter for bacteriophage T7 RNA polymerase
   6202..6225    +  misc_feature   MCS (fragment): pBluescript multiple cloning site
