[The description below was written by a language model from this plasmid's Addgene catalogue record and pLannotate feature annotations shown in this document.]
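Description:
Met186ILeu ELL2 is a pBluescript-based plasmid built for in vitro transcription and translation of human ELL2 carrying a methionine-to-isoleucine substitution at residue 186, introduced by site-directed mutagenesis. It is propagated in E. coli through a high-copy ColE1/pUC-type origin and selected with ampicillin via the AmpR (β-lactamase) gene and its own promoter. The backbone also retains the usual pBluescript elements: an f1 origin for single-stranded DNA production, fragments of lacZα, the lac promoter/operator and CAP site, and remnants of the multiple cloning site flanked by opposing T7 and T3 phage promoters.

In the circular sequence the T7 promoter sits just upstream of the insert and points into it, so T7 RNA polymerase generates sense ELL2 RNA that can be translated in a cell-free system. The ELL2 open reading frame spans about 1.9 kb, matching the catalogue insert size. The feature table also shows a loxP site and a very short match to the chicken β-actin promoter between T7 and the coding sequence; neither is mentioned in the catalogue entry, and their origin is not stated. Roughly 1 kb of unannotated sequence follows the coding region, and the sequenced plasmid (about 6.2 kb) is larger than the listed backbone plus insert would suggest.

ELL2 is a transcription elongation factor, a component of the super elongation complex, with a described role in immunoglobulin mRNA processing in plasma cells. The stated purpose of this mutant is to test whether Met186 acts as an internal translation initiation site: removing that codon should abolish any shorter product that starts there, which can be judged by comparing its translation products with those of unmutated ELL2.
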