Addgene plasmid #127261: Met186ILeu ELL2
Purpose: For in vitro translation of human ELL2 with Met186 mutated to Ileu to ask if there is internal initiation
Depositing lab: Christine Milcarek. Depositing organization: University of Pittsburgh (University, School of Medicine, and Cancer Institute). Publication: Transcription elongation factor ELL2 directs immunoglobulin secretion in plasma cells by stimulating altered RNA processing. Martincic K, Alkan SA, Cheatle A, Borghesi L, Milcarek C. Nat Immunol. 2009 Oct;10(10):1102-9. doi: 10.1038/ni.1786. Epub 2009 Sep 13. PubMed 19749764.
Backbone
  Vector backbone: pBluescript
  Backbone manufacturer: Addgene
  Backbone size w/o insert (bp): 3000
  Vector type: in vitro translation
Growth in bacteria
  Bacterial resistance: Ampicillin, 100 μg/mL
  Growth temperature: 37°C
  Growth strain: DH5alpha
  Copy number: Unknown
Gene/Insert
  Gene/Insert name: ELL2 (Met186 to Ileu) (alt name: CM524)
  Species: H. sapiens (human)
  Insert size (bp): 1900
  Mutation: Met186 to Ileu Quikchange
  Entrez Gene: ELL2 (a.k.a. MRCCAT1)
  Promoter: T7
  Cloning method: Unknown
  Sequencing primers: 5′ T7
Terms and licenses: Academic/Nonprofit Terms; Industry Terms: Not Available to Industry
Depositor comments: see Suppl figure 2 for translation
How to cite: Met186ILeu ELL2 was a gift from Christine Milcarek (Addgene plasmid # 127261 ; http://n2t.net/addgene:127261 ; RRID:Addgene_127261)
